>Addgene plasmid #158482 | pZA4 | addgene full sequence | sequence record 309728 | Addgene NGS Result
CTTTCCTGCGTTATCCCCTGATTCTGTGGATAACCGTATTACCGCCTTTGAGTGAGCTGATACCGCTCGC
CGCAGCCGAACGACCGAGCGCAGCGAGTCAGTGAGCGAGGAAGCGGAAGAGCGCCCAATACGCAAACCGC
CTCTCCCCGCGCGTTGGCCGATTCATTAATGCAGCTGGCACGACAGGTTTCCCGACTGGAAAGCGGGCAG
TGAGCGCAACGCAATTAATACGCGTACCGCTAGCCAGGAAGAGTTTGTAGAAACGCAAAAAGGCCATCCG
TCAGGATGGCCTTCTGCTTAGTTTGATGCCTGGCAGTTTATGGCGGGCGTCCTGCCCGCCACCCTCCGGG
CCGTTGCTTCACAACGTTCAAATCCGCTCCCGGCGGATTTGTCCTACTCAGGAGAGCGTTCACCGACAAA
CAACAGATAAAACGAAAGGCCCAGTCTTCCGACTGAGCCTTTCGTTTTATTTGATGCCTGGCAGTTCCCT
ACTCTCGCGTTAACGCTAGCATGGATGTTTTCCCAGTCACGACGTTGTAAAACGACGGCCAGTCTTAAGC
TCGGGCCCCAAATAATGATTTTATTTTGACTGATAGTGACCTGTTCGTTGCAACAAATTGATGAGCAATG
CTTTTTTATAATGCCAACTTTGTACAAAAAAGCAGGCTCCGAATTCGCCCTTAATGGTCTCTAAGCTTAG
GTTCTGTGCAATGGTGTTTTCATCCACACTCCGCCTCTAAAGCCAACATCTTCAATCGCGAAAGACTCTA
GCTCTGGACACCAGTTTGCGGTCACGGTCCTCAGGTACGGCATTGACTGTTGCAGCACTTCCCAGTCCAT
GTCTAGGTCCGACAATGAACTTAACATTAAACCTTCAATTCTCCAGTGAGTATTCTCGTTTCCCCAGAAT
GGTTCCTGCATTTTCACCAAATTACCTGAACATATTGACATGTACCTCAACATCGGAAGCTTGTGAGGAC
TCAACCACGATGGACTCGACTTTCCAGGATAGAATTGTAGAGAAAGCTCATGGAGCTGGTGTGGAGGAGT
AAGGGCGTCTATTTTGGTTATGAGATCATCGCCGTAGCTATCATAGCAGTTGATCGAAATGGACATCAGC
TTGCTTAGGTTTATCAAAGAATCAAGCTCCTCCTCTTCTATCTGATCGCCACGAGTCAGAGAAAGACCAA
GTTTCCGAAGGTTTGTGAGATTTTTCACTTCACTGAGCTTGCACCCATTGTTGGACCTGGCTGGCTTAAA
TCCCAACAGAACTTCGAGCTTCACGAGACTTCCGATACCCTTGGGGAAGCATTCAAGGGATCCACAGTTC
GTCATGTCAAGTACAAGGAGTTTCTTGAACAAGACGATGCAAGGTTGAAGTTGTTTCAGATTCTGACAGT
AGCTTGCGTCTAGAATCTGAAGGTTGTGGAGATCTTCCATGGAACGAGGAAACTGGATCAACGGATGTGT
GTTGCTCAAACTAAGACATGCTAAGTGTTGAAGGCTTGCAATCTCATCCAAAATCTCAGACAGAGGAGCA
TCAAATATGGATTTCGAGATATCGAGAACCCGAAGATATTTGCAGTCTGTGAATTTCTTAGCTAAGTCTG
AGTTGAGCTTGTTCACTTCACCTGTCTTAGTTGTTGACACTACGCCTCTCAGCTTATGGTTAACTTTGAT
CTGCTTCTCATCAAAGTTTCCACTAATCCCAAGGTGACGACAGTTGAGGCCTTCCGGGTTAGAGAACGAA
TCCTTCTTGGCTATATCGATCACCAAATCACGAACCATAACATGAATCTTGCAAGTGATGATGGTTCCGC
TATAGGTTTTGTCTACAACTTCTATTAGACACCTGTTTGTGAGCCCGGAAAAGCAGTCCTCTCCAGATTC
AGTTGCAGATCTTCCGTTTCTCCACATGACAAAACCTTCTCCGATCCATCCATGTACTAGTTGTTGTTTT
GGTATAACACAGTCCTCTGGATAGAGCGAAAGCGTGAGAATGCACGACTTAAGGTGGGAAGGGAGTTCAT
CGTAGCTCAACTGCAGAGATGACATAACATTGTCAGTTTCAGAAGTGTTTCCTCTTAGCTCATCCTGAAA
ATGCTCTGCAATTCGTCTCCATTCATGATAGACATGGTCTTTGCACAGAAGTAACCCACCAACCGCTTTG
ATTGTCAAAGGCAAACCTTTGCATTTCGTTACAATCTCCTTGCCAACATCCTCTAGCTCGGGACGCTCAC
AAGTACCGTCATTTGCTGCAAATGCCACATTACAAAACAGCAGCCAACTGTTATCAGGACTAAGGAGCTC
TGGACGGTGAGTCTTGTCGTCTCTCGCTTGCACCCTTTTCGCTACAGATTCCGACCTTGTGGTCACGATA
ACGCTACCTCCTTGTCCTCTAGGCAGTCCTTGGTAGATCTTGTCCCACCAGCTCAAATTCTTGTCCCATA
CATCGTCCATAACTATCAAGTACCTTTTCCCCAAAAGATACTGCTGGATTTTTCTCAGCAATGTTCCAAT
ATCATCTCCAACACTCGCGTCCCCCAAGTTCCTCAATATGCTTCTCATGATCTGTTCTTCAGTAAAAGTC
TGGGACACAGACACCCATATCCTTCTTTCGAAACGATGTTCGATCTCTTTGTCATTGAACACTTCTTGAG
CGATTGTAGTTTTACCTAGCCCTCCCATCCCAACAAAGGCCATTATCAAAAGCTGGCTGTCGTTTGATCG
AAAGAGCCACTCCTTGATTTTTCTTTTATCTCCTTCCAAACCAACCACCTGAGTATGATCATACACCGGA
GAGCTCCACCGATCAGTTCCATTATCTCTTCCAACATTACTCGGCGTTATGAATTCGAAATAAGGCTCTA
CTTGACTCTTTATTTTCGTTATCCTCTCATTGATCTCTTGCAAACGTTTGCTTTTCTTGTACTGCAACGG
AACCCGGGCAGGATGAAGCCGCGAAAGCCACGCATTTGATGACCTTTGCTCGTTCCCATCATCACCATCC
GCGAGCTGACAATCCACAAGTATATCCTCAGCTTCGTAAACCAGTTCTCGTAAATCCGCAACAAGAGTAC
GCAACGTTTCATTAGTTCTCTTCTGCCTCTCTGCATCCTTGAGAAAAGACTGCATATATTTCAATTCGCT
TTGCAAATCTTCCAACTGTTTTCGGTAGTCCGATACGGTTCGGCCTTTTTCTTCTTCGATGTTCAAGGTT
TTCTCTAAAAACACTGTTACAACAGCGTCCACCATTAGAGACCATTAAGGGCGAATTCGACCCAGCTTTC
TTGTACAAAGTTGGCATTATAAAAAATAATTGCTCATCAATTTGTTGCAACGAACAGGTCACTATCAGTC
AAAATAAAATCATTATTTGCCATCCAGCTGATATCCCCTATAGTGAGTCGTATTACATGGTCATAGCTGT
TTCCTGGCAGCTCTGGCCCGTGTCTCAAAATCTCTGATGTTACATTGCACAAGATAAAAATATATCATCA
TGCCTCCTCTAGACCAGCCAGGACAGAAATGCCTCGACTTCGCTGCTACCCAAGGTTGCCGGGTGACGCA
CACCGTGGAAACGGATGAAGGCACGAACCCAGTGGACATAAGCCTGTTCGGTTCGTAAGCTGTAATGCAA
GTAGCGTATGCGCTCACGCAACTGGTCCAGAACCTTGACCGAACGCAGCGGTGGTAACGGCGCAGTGGCG
GTTTTCATGGCTTGTTATGACTGTTTTTTTGGGGTACAGTCTATGCCTCGGGCATCCAAGCAGCAAGCGC
GTTACGCCGTGGGTCGATGTTTGATGTTATGGAGCAGCAACGATGTTACGCAGCAGGGCAGTCGCCCTAA
AACAAAGTTAAACATTATGAGGGAAGCGGTGATCGCCGAAGTATCGACTCAACTATCAGAGGTAGTTGGC
GTCATCGAGCGCCATCTCGAACCGACGTTGCTGGCCGTACATTTGTACGGCTCCGCAGTGGATGGCGGCC
TGAAGCCACACAGTGATATTGATTTGCTGGTTACGGTGACCGTAAGGCTTGATGAAACAACGCGGCGAGC
TTTGATCAACGACCTTTTGGAAACTTCGGCTTCCCCTGGAGAGAGCGAGATTCTCCGCGCTGTAGAAGTC
ACCATTGTTGTGCACGACGACATCATTCCGTGGCGTTATCCAGCTAAGCGCGAACTGCAATTTGGAGAAT
GGCAGCGCAATGACATTCTTGCAGGTATCTTCGAGCCAGCCACGATCGACATTGATCTGGCTATCTTGCT
GACAAAAGCAAGAGAACATAGCGTTGCCTTGGTAGGTCCAGCGGCGGAGGAACTCTTTGATCCGGTTCCT
GAACAGGATCTATTTGAGGCGCTAAATGAAACCTTAACGCTATGGAACTCGCCGCCCGACTGGGCTGGCG
ATGAGCGAAATGTAGTGCTTACGTTGTCCCGCATTTGGTACAGCGCAGTAACCGGCAAAATCGCGCCGAA
GGATGTCGCTGCCGACTGGGCAATGGAGCGCCTGCCGGCCCAGTATCAGCCCGTCATACTTGAAGCTAGA
CAGGCTTATCTTGGACAAGAAGAAGATCGCTTGGCCTCGCGCGCAGATCAGTTGGAAGAATTTGTCCACT
ACGTGAAAGGCGAGATCACCAAGGTAGTCGGCAAATAACCCTCGAGCCACCCATGACCAAAATCCCTTAA
CGTGAGTTACGCGTCGTTCCACTGAGCGTCAGACCCCGTAGAAAAGATCAAAGGATCTTCTTGAGATCCT
TTTTTTCTGCGCGTAATCTGCTGCTTGCAAACAAAAAAACCACCGCTACCAGCGGTGGTTTGTTTGCCGG
ATCAAGAGCTACCAACTCTTTTTCCGAAGGTAACTGGCTTCAGCAGAGCGCAGATACCAAATACTGTTCT
TCTAGTGTAGCCGTAGTTAGGCCACCACTTCAAGAACTCTGTAGCACCGCCTACATACCTCGCTCTGCTA
ATCCTGTTACCAGTGGCTGCTGCCAGTGGCGATAAGTCGTGTCTTACCGGGTTGGACTCAAGACGATAGT
TACCGGATAAGGCGCAGCGGTCGGGCTGAACGGGGGGTTCGTGCACACAGCCCAGCTTGGAGCGAACGAC
CTACACCGAACTGAGATACCTACAGCGTGAGCTATGAGAAAGCGCCACGCTTCCCGAAGGGAGAAAGGCG
GACAGGTATCCGGTAAGCGGCAGGGTCGGAACAGGAGAGCGCACGAGGGAGCTTCCAGGGGGAAACGCCT
GGTATCTTTATAGTCCTGTCGGGTTTCGCCACCTCTGACTTGAGCGTCGATTTTTGTGATGCTCGTCAGG
GGGGCGGAGCCTATGGAAAAACGCCAGCAACGCGGCCTTTTTACGGTTCCTGGCCTTTTGCTGGCCTTTT
GCTCACATGTT
Features (pLannotate 1.2.2; 12 found; start..end, strand, type, name):
    121..213     +  CDS            lacI (fragment): lac repressor; lacI; The lac repressor binds to the lac operator to inhibit transcription in E. coli. This inhibition can be relieved by adding lactose or isopropyl-β-D-thiogalactopyranoside (IPTG).
    268..295     -  terminator     rrnB T2 terminator: transcription terminator T2 from the E. coli rrnB gene
    427..470     +  terminator     rrnB T1 terminator: Escherichia coli rrnB; transcription terminator T1 from the E. coli rrnB gene
    517..553     -  CDS            lacZα (fragment): LacZα fragment of β-galactosidase; lacZ fragment
    569..668     +  protein_bind   attL1: mutant version of attL; recombination site for the Gateway® LR reaction LR Clonase™
    700..3255    -  CDS            RPP13L4: R13L4_ARATH - Also known as ZAR1 From Arabidopsis thaliana (Mouse-ear cress).
   3280..3379    -  protein_bind   attL2: mutant version of attL; recombination site for the Gateway® LR reaction LR Clonase™
   3397..3415    -  promoter       T7 promoter: promoter for bacteriophage T7 RNA polymerase
   3605..3628    +  promoter       Pc promoter (fragment): intI1 (promoter lies within the coding sequence); class 1 integron promoter
   3804..3860    +  CDS            GmR (fragment): gentamycin acetyltransferase; aacC1; confers resistance to gentamycin
   3867..4658    +  CDS            SmR: aminoglycoside adenylyltransferase (Murphy, 1985); aadA; confers resistance to spectinomycin and streptomycin
   4751..5339    +  rep_origin     ori: high-copy-number ColE1/pMB1/pBR322/pUC origin of replication
