[The description below was written by a language model from this plasmid's Addgene catalogue record and pLannotate feature annotations shown in this document.]
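Description:
pZA4 is a Golden Gate entry clone built in the pCR8/GW/D-TOPO backbone and carrying the Arabidopsis thaliana ZAR1 (HOPZ-ACTIVATED RESISTANCE 1) coding sequence. It is a small bacterial plasmid of about 5.4 kb, propagated in E. coli from a high-copy ColE1/pUC-type origin. Selection is with spectinomycin through the aadA (SmR) aminoglycoside adenylyltransferase gene. The short lacI, lacZα, gentamicin-resistance and integron Pc promoter fragments in the annotation appear to be non-functional backbone remnants. The rrnB T1 and T2 terminators sit upstream of the cloning region, where they help insulate the insert from read-through transcription.

The insert is annotated as RPP13L4, a synonym for ZAR1, and spans roughly 2.6 kb. It lies between the attL1 and attL2 Gateway recombination sites, in reverse orientation relative to the numbering of the sequence record, with a T7 promoter just outside attL2. The record states that the coding sequence carries two substitutions, L17E and D489V, and ends with a stop codon, so this module is meant for untagged expression rather than C-terminal fusions. The record does not describe the functional consequences of the mutations, and it does not specify the Type IIS enzyme sites or overhangs used for assembly.

No plant promoter or terminator is present, so the plasmid serves purely as a donor part. The ZAR1 variant would be moved by Golden Gate assembly into an expression vector, and the attL sites might in principle also allow a Gateway LR reaction. It belongs to a vector toolkit for studying the ZAR1 resistosome in Nicotiana benthamiana.
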