Addgene plasmid #158482: pZA4
Purpose: Entry clone for Golden Gate assembly. Golden Gate compatible A. thaliana ZAR1 L17E/D489V with STOP codon
Depositing lab: Sophien Kamoun. Depositing organization: Sainsbury Laboratory, Norwich. Publication: A vector system for fast-forward studies of the HOPZ-ACTIVATED RESISTANCE1 (ZAR1) resistosome in the model plant Nicotiana benthamiana. Harant A, Pai H, Sakai T, Kamoun S, Adachi H. Plant Physiol. 2022 Jan 20;188(1):70-80. doi: 10.1093/plphys/kiab471. PubMed 34633454.
Backbone
  Vector backbone: pCR8/GW/D-TOPO
  Backbone manufacturer: https://www.thermofisher.com/order/catalog/product/K250020#/K250023
  Vector type: Golden Gate Entry Vector
Growth in bacteria
  Bacterial resistance: Spectinomycin, 50 μg/mL
  Growth temperature: 37°C
  Growth strain: DH5alpha
  Copy number: High Copy
Gene/Insert
  Gene/Insert name: ZAR1
  Species: A. thaliana (mustard weed)
  Mutation: L17E, D489V, STOP codon
  Entrez Gene: ZAR1 (a.k.a. HOPZ-ACTIVATED RESISTANCE 1, ZAR1)
  Cloning method: Gateway Cloning
Terms and licenses: Academic/Nonprofit Terms; Industry Terms: Not Available to Industry
How to cite: pZA4 was a gift from Sophien Kamoun (Addgene plasmid # 158482 ; http://n2t.net/addgene:158482 ; RRID:Addgene_158482)
